Addgene plasmid #214507: AiP1654 - pAAV-AiE2334m-minBG-SYFP2-WPRE-BGHpA
Purpose: AiE2334m is an enhancer sequence, designed to drive AAV-mediated transgene expression in specific populations of brain cells
Depositing lab: Allen Institute for Brain Science & Bosiljka Tasic. Depositing organization: Allen Institute. Publication: A suite of enhancer AAVs and transgenic mouse lines for genetic access to cortical cell types. Ben-Simon Y, Hooper M, Narayan S, Daigle TL, Dwivedi D, Way SW, Oster A, Stafford DA, Mich JK, Taormina MJ, Martinez RA, Opitz-Araya X, Roth JR, Alexander JR, Allen S, Amster A, Arbuckle J, Ayala A, Baker PM, Bakken TE, Barcelli T, Barta S, Bendrick J, Bertagnolli D, Bielstein C, Bishwakarma P, Bowlus J, Boyer G, Brouner K, Casian B, Casper T, Chakka AB, Chakrabarty R, Chance RK, Chavan S, Clark M, Colbert K, Collman F, Daniel S, Departee M, DiValentin P, Donadio N, Dotson N, Egdorf T, Fliss T, Gabitto M, Garcia J, Gary A, Gasperini M, Gloe J, Goldy J, Gore BB, Graybuck L, Greisman N, Haeseleer F, Halterman C, Haradon Z, Hastings SD, Helback O, Ho W, Hockemeyer D, Huang C, Huff S, Hunker A, Johansen N, Jones D, Juneau Z, Kalmbach B, Kannan M, Khem S, Kussick E, Kutsal R, Larsen R, Lee C, Lee AY, Leibly M, Lenz GH, Li S, Liang E, Lusk N, Madigan Z, Malloy J, Malone J, McCue R, Melchor J, Mollenkopf T, Moosman S, Morin E, Newman D, Ng L, Ngo K, Omstead V, Otto S, Oyama A, Pena N, Pham T, Phillips E, Pom CA, Potekhina L, Ransford S, Ray PL, Rette D, Reynoldson C, Rimorin C, Rocha D, Ruiz A, Sanchez REA, Sawyer L, Sedeno-Cortes A, Sevigny JP, Shapovalova N, Shepard N, Shulga L, Sigler AR, Siverts L, Soliman S, Somasundaram S, Staats B, Stewart K, Szelenyi E, Tieu M, Trader C, Tran A, van Velthoven CTJ, Walker M, Wang Y, Weed N, Wirthlin M, Wood T, Wynalda B, Yao Z, Zhou T, Ariza J, Dee N, Reding M, Ronellenfitch K, Mufti S, Sunkin SM, Smith KA, Esposito L, Waters J, Thyagarajan B, Yao S, Lein ES, Zeng H, Levi BP, Ngai J, Ting JT, Tasic B. Cell. 2025 May 16:S0092-8674(25)00513-6. doi: 10.1016/j.cell.2025.05.002. PubMed 40403729.
Backbone
  Vector backbone: pAAV2
  Vector type: AAV
Growth in bacteria
  Bacterial resistance: Ampicillin, 100 μg/mL
  Growth temperature: 37°C
  Growth strain: NEB Stable
  Copy number: High Copy
Gene/Insert
  Gene/Insert name: SYFP2
  Species: Synthetic
  Promoter: minBG
  Cloning method: Gibson Cloning
Terms and licenses: Academic/Nonprofit Terms; Industry Terms: Not Available to Industry
Depositor comments: 5' Cloning Site: SgrAI (destroyed), 3' Cloning Site: SgrAI (destroyed). Please visit https://doi.org/10.1101/2024.06.10.597244 for bioRxiv preprint.
How to cite: AiP1654 - pAAV-AiE2334m-minBG-SYFP2-WPRE-BGHpA was a gift from Allen Institute for Brain Science & Bosiljka Tasic (Addgene plasmid # 214507 ; http://n2t.net/addgene:214507 ; RRID:Addgene_214507)
