[The description below was written by a language model from this plasmid's Addgene catalogue record and pLannotate feature annotations shown in this document.]
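Description:
AiP1654 - pAAV-AiE2334m-minBG-SYFP2-WPRE-BGHpA is an AAV transfer plasmid built on a pAAV2 backbone and intended for packaging a reporter genome into recombinant adeno-associated virus for delivery to brain tissue. In bacteria it is maintained by a high-copy ColE1/pUC-type origin and selected with ampicillin through the β-lactamase gene and its native promoter. An f1 phage origin is also present, along with short remnants of the pBR322 bom and rop regions that are backbone leftovers.

The payload lies between AAV2 inverted terminal repeats, which supply the cis signals for replication and encapsidation of the viral genome. One ITR is annotated in full, while the other is detected only as two short fragments in the sequenced record. The cassette, which lies on the reverse strand of the sequence record, places the candidate enhancer AiE2334m upstream of a minimal beta-globin promoter (minBG). Such a minimal promoter is normally expected to have little activity on its own, so expression should depend largely on the enhancer. This pair drives SYFP2, a rapidly maturing monomeric yellow fluorescent protein derived from Aequorea victoria. Downstream are a WPRE, annotated as two fragments, which boosts transcript stability and expression, and the bovine growth hormone polyadenylation signal. The enhancer and minimal promoter are not annotated in the feature table but presumably occupy the unannotated region between the SYFP2 coding sequence and the fragmentary ITR. The insert was introduced by Gibson assembly at SgrAI sites that were destroyed in the process.

The record gives the purpose as enhancer-driven, AAV-mediated transgene expression in specific populations of brain cells, and the associated publication concerns cortical cell types. However, the record does not state which population AiE2334m targets. With SYFP2 as the readout, the construct fluorescently labels the cells in which the enhancer is active.
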