Features (pLannotate 1.2.2; 14 found; start..end, strand, type, name):
     72..123     +  misc_feature   bom (fragment): basis of mobility region from pBR322
    128..268     -  repeat_region  AAV2 ITR: inverted terminal repeat of adeno-associated virus serotype 2 inverted
    386..497     -  polyA_signal   bGH poly(A) signal: bovine growth hormone polyadenylation signal
    514..594     -  misc_feature   WPRE (fragment): woodchuck hepatitis virus posttranscriptional regulatory element
    600..757     -  misc_feature   WPRE (fragment): woodchuck hepatitis virus posttranscriptional regulatory element
    797..1513    -  CDS            SYFP2: SYFP2 is a basic (constitutively fluorescent) yellow fluorescent protein published in 2006, derived from Aequorea victoria. It is reported to be a very rapidly-maturing monomer with moderate acid sensitivity.
   2399..2426    -  repeat_region  AAV2 ITR (fragment): inverted terminal repeat of adeno-associated virus serotype 2 inverted
   2455..2482    -  repeat_region  AAV2 ITR (fragment): inverted terminal repeat of adeno-associated virus serotype 2 inverted
   2555..3143    -  rep_origin     ori: high-copy-number ColE1/pMB1/pBR322/pUC origin of replication
   3314..4174    -  CDS            AmpR: β-lactamase; bla; confers resistance to ampicillin, carbenicillin, and related antibiotics
   4175..4279    -  promoter       AmpR promoter: bla
   4374..4409    +  CDS            rop (fragment): Rop protein, which maintains plasmids at low copy number; rop
   4511..4560    +  misc_feature   bom (fragment): basis of mobility region from pBR322
   4561..53      -  rep_origin     f1 ori (across the origin) (sequence partly withheld): f1 bacteriophage origin of replication; arrow indicates direction of (+) strand synthesis
>Addgene plasmid #214507 | AiP1654 - pAAV-AiE2334m-minBG-SYFP2-WPRE-BGHpA | addgene full sequence | sequence record 432542 | Addgene NGS Result
[71 nt withheld, positions 1-71]
TATGCGGTGTGAAATACCGCACAGATGCGTAAGGAGAAAATACCGCATCAGGCGCCCCTGCAGGCAGCTG
CGCGCTCGCTCGCTCACTGAGGCCGCCCGGGCAAAGCCCGGGCGTCGGGCGACCTTTGGTCGCCCGGCCT
CAGTGAGCGAGCGAGCGCGCAGAGAGGGAGTGGCCAACTCCATCACTAGGGGTTCCTGCGGCCGCTCGGT
CCGCACGTGAGATCTCATGCCTGCTATTGTCTTCCCAATCCTCCCCCTTGCTGTCCTGCCCCACCCCACC
CCCCAGAATAGAATGACACCTACTCAGACAATGCGATGCAATTTCCTCATTTTATTAGGAAAGGACAGTG
GGAGTGGCACCTTCCAGGGTCAAGGAAGGCACGGGGGAGGGGCAAACAACAGATGGCTGGCAACTAGAAG
GCACAGTCGAAGATCTCTCGAGCCACGGAATTGTCAGTGCCCAACAGCCGAGCCCCTGTCCAGCAGCGGG
CAAGGCAGGCGGCGATGAGTTCCGCCGTGGCAAGAACTAACCAGGATTTATACAAGGAGGAGAAAATGAA
AGCCATACGGGAAGCAATAGCATGATACAAAGGCATTAAAGCAGCGTATCCACATAGCGTAAAAGGAGCA
ACATAGTTAAGAATACCAGTCAATCTTTCACAAATTTTGTAATCCAGAGGTTGATTATGATATCGAATTC
GCGGCCGCGGCGCGCCGTCGACTTACTTGTACAGCTCGTCCATGCCGAGAGTGATCCCGGCGGCGGTCAC
GAACTCCAGCAGGACCATGTGATCGCGCTTCTCGTTGGGGTCTTTGCTCAGCTTGGACTGGTAGCTCAGG
TAGTGGTTGTCGGGCAGCAGCACGGGGCCGTCGCCGATGGGGGTGTTCTGCTGGTAGTGGTCGGCGAGCT
GCACGCCGCCGTCCTCGATGTTGTGGCGGATCTTGAAGTTGGCCTTGATGCCGTTCTTCTGCTTGTCGGC
GGTGATATAGACGTTGTGGCTGTTGTAGTTGTACTCCAGCTTGTGCCCCAGGATGTTGCCGTCCTCCTTG
AAGTCGATGCCCTTCAGCTCGATGCGGTTCACCAGGGTGTCGCCCTCGAACTTCACCTCGGCGCGGGTCT
TGTAGTTGCCGTCGTCCTTGAAGAAGATGGTGCGCTCCTGGACGTAGCCTTCGGGCATGGCGGACTTGAA
GAAGTCGTGCTGCTTCATGTGGTCGGGGTAGCGGGCGAAGCACTGCACGCCGTAGCCCAGGGTGGTCACG
AGGGTGGGCCAGGGCACGGGCAGCTTGCCGGTGGTGCAGATCAGCTTCAGGGTCAGCTTGCCGTAGGTGG
CATCGCCCTCGCCCTCGCCGGACACGCTGAACTTGTGGCCGTTTACGTCGCCGTCCAGCTCGACCAGGAT
GGGCACCACCCCGGTGAACAGCTCCTCGCCCTTGCTCACCATGGTGGCGACCGGTAGCGCTAGCTTCGAA
AGATCTGGATCCCAGAAGCAAATGTAAGCAATAGATGGCTCTGCCCTGACTTTTATGCCCAGCCCGAGCT
CCGGTTGACATGTGAGGAGAAAAATATTCACTTGCCCAGGGAACATCTCTAAAATCCCTGATTACTCCTT
CCCACATGCTGAACAGATTAAAATCCAAAACTGATCTAAACATATCTATTTTCTTTCCATGGACCGAGCC
CACACACTTTTTGTACCAATGGAAAACGGAGTAATACACCTTGGAAAGACTGCCAGAGAAAAACAAAATA
TTCTCTATTAAAGAGTTTACAATGAAATTCTCATATGACATTCCAAAACACATACTGGAAATGGAAAGTA
TCTCAGAGTTCTTGAGACAGCGCCCTATCCTTTACATTTCTGATTTTAGCAGCACACTGAGTCTGTGTGC
ATCTTGAGAAGTTACACAACCCTGTCTGGTTACCCTTTTCCTTACTAGAACATGTTTATGTCTCAGAGGT
CTTGACTGTGCTCAAGGAGCTTCCTGGCAAAGAACTGAATATTCCCAGATCAGTCCAAACCCAAACATAG
AGGCAATTTGAACCTGGTATTTGTAATTGTCACAGCCACACATATTGAAGCAAAGAACACGGTGTTTAAG
AAGGAAATATTTTTTCCAACTAAGTTGCCCATACCTTGGTACCACAATTGTCTGTGCATGGTTTTAGTCT
TGCAAGAATCACAATAGCCACTAATATACAAAATGTATATTGTGTTATTTAAAAAATGGTAAGCACTCTT
ATGTTATTATCATTAGTAATACGATTATTACTCTTACAACGCGTGCGGCCGCAGGAACCCCTAGTGATGG
AGTTGGCCACTCCCTCTCTGCGCGCTCGCTCGCTCACTGAGGCCGGGCGACCAAAGGTCGCCCGACGCCC
GGGCGGCCTCAGTGAGCGAGCGAGCGCGCAGCTGCCTGCAGGACATGTGAGCAAAAGGCCAGCAAAAGGC
CAGGAACCGTAAAAAGGCCGCGTTGCTGGCGTTTTTCCATAGGCTCCGCCCCCCTGACGAGCATCACAAA
AATCGACGCTCAAGTCAGAGGTGGCGAAACCCGACAGGACTATAAAGATACCAGGCGTTTCCCCCTGGAA
GCTCCCTCGTGCGCTCTCCTGTTCCGACCCTGCCGCTTACCGGATACCTGTCCGCCTTTCTCCCTTCGGG
AAGCGTGGCGCTTTCTCATAGCTCACGCTGTAGGTATCTCAGTTCGGTGTAGGTCGTTCGCTCCAAGCTG
GGCTGTGTGCACGAACCCCCCGTTCAGCCCGACCGCTGCGCCTTATCCGGTAACTATCGTCTTGAGTCCA
ACCCGGTAAGACACGACTTATCGCCACTGGCAGCAGCCACTGGTAACAGGATTAGCAGAGCGAGGTATGT
AGGCGGTGCTACAGAGTTCTTGAAGTGGTGGCCTAACTACGGCTACACTAGAAGAACAGTATTTGGTATC
TGCGCTCTGCTGAAGCCAGTTACCTTCGGAAAAAGAGTTGGTAGCTCTTGATCCGGCAAACAAACCACCG
CTGGTAGCGGTGGTTTTTTTGTTTGCAAGCAGCAGATTACGCGCAGAAAAAAAGGATCTCAAGAAGATCC
TTTGATCTTTTCTACGGGGTCTGACGCTCAGTGGAACGAAAACTCACGTTAAGGGATTTTGGTCATGAGA
TTATCAAAAAGGATCTTCACCTAGATCCTTTTAAATTAAAAATGAAGTTTTAAATCAATCTAAAGTATAT
ATGAGTAAACTTGGTCTGACAGTTACCAATGCTTAATCAGTGAGGCACCTATCTCAGCGATCTGTCTATT
TCGTTCATCCATAGTTGCCTGACTCCCCGTCGTGTAGATAACTACGATACGGGAGGGCTTACCATCTGGC
CCCAGTGCTGCAATGATACCGCGAGACCCACGCTCACCGGCTCCAGATTTATCAGCAATAAACCAGCCAG
CCGGAAGGGCCGAGCGCAGAAGTGGTCCTGCAACTTTATCCGCCTCCATCCAGTCTATTAATTGTTGCCG
GGAAGCTAGAGTAAGTAGTTCGCCAGTTAATAGTTTGCGCAACGTTGTTGCCATTGCTACAGGCATCGTG
GTGTCACGCTCGTCGTTTGGTATGGCTTCATTCAGCTCCGGTTCCCAACGATCAAGGCGAGTTACATGAT
CCCCCATGTTGTGCAAAAAAGCGGTTAGCTCCTTCGGTCCTCCGATCGTTGTCAGAAGTAAGTTGGCCGC
AGTGTTATCACTCATGGTTATGGCAGCACTGCATAATTCTCTTACTGTCATGCCATCCGTAAGATGCTTT
TCTGTGACTGGTGAGTACTCAACCAAGTCATTCTGAGAATAGTGTATGCGGCGACCGAGTTGCTCTTGCC
CGGCGTCAATACGGGATAATACCGCGCCACATAGCAGAACTTTAAAAGTGCTCATCATTGGAAAACGTTC
TTCGGGGCGAAAACTCTCAAGGATCTTACCGCTGTTGAGATCCAGTTCGATGTAACCCACTCGTGCACCC
AACTGATCTTCAGCATCTTTTACTTTCACCAGCGTTTCTGGGTGAGCAAAAACAGGAAGGCAAAATGCCG
CAAAAAAGGGAATAAGGGCGACACGGAAATGTTGAATACTCATACTCTTCCTTTTTCAATATTATTGAAG
CATTTATCAGGGTTATTGTCTCATGAGCGGATACATATTTGAATGTATTTAGAAAAATAAACAAATAGGG
GTTCCGCGCACATTTCCCCGAAAAGTGCCACCTGACGTCTAAGAAACCATTATTATCATGACATTAACCT
ATAAAAATAGGCGTATCACGAGGCCCTTTCGTCTCGCGCGTTTCGGTGATGACGGTGAAAACCTCTGACA
CATGCAGCTCCCGGAGACGGTCACAGCTTGTCTGTAAGCGGATGCCGGGAGCAGACAAGCCCGTCAGGGC
GCGTCAGCGGGTGTTGGCGGGTGTCGGGGCTGGCTTAACTATGCGGCATCAGAGCAGATTGTACTGAGAG
TGCACCATAAAATTGTAAACGTTAATATTTTGTTAAAATTCGCGTTAAATTTTTGTTAAATCAGCTCATT
TTTTAACCAATAGACCGAAATCGGCAAAATCCCTTATAAATCAAAAGAATAGCCCGAGATAGAGT
[37 nt withheld, positions 4687-4723]
AAAGAACGTGGACTCCAACGTCAAAGG
[141 nt withheld, positions 4751-4891]
G
[46 nt withheld, positions 4893-4938]
AGGCGCTGGCAAGTGTAGCGGTCAC
